Addgene plasmid #89116: pIRESneoFLAGhAR
Purpose: N-terminal FLAG-tagged full-length human androgen receptor in pIRESneo for stable expression, selection using G418 neomycin
Depositing lab: Elizabeth Wilson. Depositing organization: University of North Carolina at Chapel Hill.
Backbone
  Vector backbone: pIRESneo
  Vector type: Mammalian Expression
  Selectable markers: Neomycin (select with G418)
Growth in bacteria
  Bacterial resistance: Ampicillin, 100 μg/mL
  Growth temperature: 37°C
  Growth strain: DH5alpha
  Copy number: High Copy
Gene/Insert
  Gene/Insert name: FLAG-hAR
  Species: H. sapiens (human)
  Entrez Gene: AR (a.k.a. AIS, AR8, DHTR, HUMARA, HYSP1, KD, NR3C4, SBMA, SMAX1, TFM)
  Promoter: CMV
  Tag / fusion protein: FLAG (N terminal on insert)
  Cloning method: Restriction Enzyme; 5′ cloning site BglII (destroyed during cloning); 3′ cloning site BamHI (not destroyed)
  Sequencing primers: 5′ CMV-F; 3′ pCDH-rev
Terms and licenses: Academic/Nonprofit Terms; Industry Terms: Not Available to Industry
How to cite: pIRESneoFLAGhAR was a gift from Elizabeth Wilson (Addgene plasmid # 89116 ; http://n2t.net/addgene:89116 ; RRID:Addgene_89116)
