[The description below was written by a language model from this plasmid's Addgene catalogue record.]
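Description:
pIRESneoFLAGhAR is a mammalian expression plasmid built on the pIRESneo backbone and designed for stable expression of the full-length human androgen receptor (AR, also known as NR3C4) carrying an N-terminal FLAG epitope tag. It is propagated in E. coli as a high-copy plasmid under ampicillin selection. The FLAG-hAR insert was introduced by restriction cloning, with the 5′ BglII junction destroyed in the process and the 3′ BamHI site retained. No feature table accompanies the record, so the bacterial origin, polyadenylation signal and other backbone elements are not itemised.

Expression is driven by the CMV promoter, a strong constitutive promoter in most mammalian cell lines. As the backbone name indicates, pIRESneo uses a bicistronic design in which the gene of interest is followed by an internal ribosome entry site (IRES) and the neomycin resistance gene. Both coding regions are therefore translated from a single transcript. Because drug resistance depends on the same mRNA that encodes the tagged receptor, G418 selection enriches for cells that also express FLAG-hAR. This reduces the proportion of resistant but non-expressing clones compared with vectors that carry the marker on a separate cassette.

The construct is intended for generating stable G418-resistant cell lines or pools expressing the tagged receptor. The FLAG epitope allows detection or immunoprecipitation of the exogenous protein with anti-FLAG antibodies, which can help distinguish it from any endogenous androgen receptor. The record does not describe specific downstream experiments.
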