>Addgene plasmid #89116 | pIRESneoFLAGhAR | addgene partial sequence | sequence record 176177 | Addgene Partial NGS Result
CCCCCCCCTAACGTTACTGGCCGAAGCCGCTTGGAATAAGGCCGGTGTGCGTTTGTCTATATGTTATTTT
CCACCATATTGCCGTCTTTTGGCAATGTGAGGGCCCGGAAACCTGGCCCTGTCTTCTTGACGAGCATTCC
TAGGGGTCTTTCCCCTCTCGCCAAAGGAATGCAAGGTCTGTTGAATGTCGTGAAGGAAGCAGTTCCTCTG
GAAGCTTCTTGAAGACAAACAACGTCTGTAGCGACCCTTTGCAGGCAGCGGAACCCCCCACCTGGCGACA
GGTGCCTCTGCGGCCAAAAGCCACGTGTATAAGATACACCTGCAAAGGCGGCACAACCCCAGTGCCACGT
TGTGAGTTGGATAGTTGTGGAAAGAGTCAAATGGCTCTCCTCAAGCGTATTCAACAAGGGGCTGAAGGAT
GCCCAGAAGGTACCCCATTGTATGGGATCTGATCTGGGGCCTCGGTGCACATGCTTTACATGTGTTTAGT
CGAGGTTAAAAAAACGTCTAGGCCCCCCGAACCACGGGGACGTGGTTTTCCTTTGAAAAACACGATGATA
AGCTTGCCACAACCCGGGATAATTCCTGCAGCCAATATGGGATCGGCCATTGAACAAGATGGATTGCACG
CAGGTTCTCCGGCCGCTTGGGTGGAGAGGCTATTCGGCTATGACTGGGCACAACAGACAATCGGCTGCTC
TGATGCCGCCGTGTTCCGGCTGTCAGCGCAGGGGCGCCCGGTTCTTTTTGTCAAGACCGACCTGTCCGGT
GCCCTGAATGAACTGCAGGACGAGGCAGCGCGGCTATCGTGGCTGGCCACGACGGGCGTTCCTTGCGCAG
CTGTGCTCGACGTTGTCACTGAAGCGGGAAGGGACTGGCTGCTATTGGGCGAAGTGCCGGGGCAGGATCT
CCTGTCATCTCACCTTGCTCCTGCCGAGAAAGTATCCATCATGGCTGATGCAATGCGGCGGCTGCATACG
CTTGATCCGGCTACCTGCCCATTCGACCACCAAGCGAAACATCGCATCGAGCGAGCACGTACTCGGATGG
AAGCCGGTCTTGTCGATCAGGATGATCTGGACGAAGAGCATCAGGGGCTCGCGCCAGCCGAACTGTTCGC
CAGGCTCAAGGCGCGCATGCCCGACGGCGATGATCTCGTCGTGACCCATGGCGATGCCTGCTTGCCGAAT
ATCATGGTGGAAAATGGCCGCTTTTCTGGATTCATCGACTGTGGCCGGCTGGGTGTGGCGGACCGCTATC
AGGACATAGCGTTGGCTACCCGTGATATTGCTGAAGAGCTTGGCGGCGAATGGGCTGACCGCTTCCTCGT
GCTTTACGGTATCGCCGCTCCCGATTCGCAGCGCATCGCCTTCTATCGCCTTCTTGACGAGTTCTTCTGA
GGGGATCAATTCTCTAGAGCTCGCTGATCAGCCTCGACTGTGCCTTCTAGTTGCCAGCCATCTGTTGTTT
GCCCCTCCCCCGTGCCTTCCTTGACCCTGGAAGGTGCCACTCCCACTGTCCTTTCCTAATAAAATGAGGA
AATTGCATCGCATTGTCTGAGTAGGTGTCATTCTATTCTGGGGGGTGGGGTGGGGCAGGACAGCAAGGGG
GAGGATTGGGAAGACAATAGCAGGCATGCTGGGGATGCGGTGGGCTCTATGGCTTCTGAGGCGGAAAGAA
CCAGCTGGGGCTCGAGTGCATTCTAGTTGTGGTTTGTCCAAACTCATCAATGTATCTTATCATGTCTGTA
TACCGTCGACCTCTAGCTAGAGCTTGGCGTAATCATGGTCATAGCTGTTTCCTGTGTGAAATTGTTATCC
GCTCACAATTCCACACAACATACGAGCCGGAAGCATAAAGTGTAAAGCCTGGGGTGCCTAATGAGTGAGC
TAACTCACATTAATTGCGTTGCGCTCACTGCCCGCTTTCCAGTCGGGAAACCTGTCGTGCCAGCTGCATT
AATGAATCGGCCAACGCGCGGGGAGAGGCGGTTTGCGTATTGGGCGCTCTTCCGCTTCCTCGCTCACTGA
CTCGCTGCGCTCGGTCGTTCGGCTGCGGCGAGCGGTATCAGCTCACTCAAAGGCGGTAATACGGTTATCC
ACAGAATCAGGGGATAACGCAGGAAAGAACATGTGAGCAAAAGGCCAGCAAAAGGCCAGGAACCGTAAAA
AGGCCGCGTTGCTGGCGTTTTTCCATAGGCTCCGCCCCCCTGACGAGCATCACAAAAATCGACGCTCAAG
TCAGAGGTGGCGAAACCCGACAGGACTATAAAGATACCAGGCGTTTCCCCCTGGAAGCTCCCTCGTGCGC
TCTCCTGTTCCGACCCTGCCGCTTACCGGATACCTGTCCGCCTTTCTCCCTTCGGGAAGCGTGGCGCTTT
CTCATAGCTCACGCTGTAGGTATCTCAGTTCGGTGTAGGTCGTTCGCTCCAAGCTGGGCTGTGTGCACGA
ACCCCCCGTTCAGCCCGACCGCTGCGCCTTATCCGGTAACTATCGTCTTGAGTCCAACCCGGTAAGACAC
GACTTATCGCCACTGGCAGCAGCCACTGGTAACAGGATTAGCAGAGCGAGGTATGTAGGCGGTGCTACAG
AGTTCTTGAAGTGGTGGCCTAACTACGGCTACACTAGAAGAACAGTATTTGGTATCTGCGCTCTGCTGAA
GCCAGTTACCTTCGGAAAAAGAGTTGGTAGCTCTTGATCCGGCAAACAAACCACCGCTGGTAGCGGTGGT
TTTTTTGTTTGCAAGCAGCAGATTACGCGCAGAAAAAAAGGATCTCAAGAAGATCCTTTGATCTTTTCTA
CGGGGTCTGACGCTCAGTGGAACGAAAACTCACGTTAAGGGATTTTGGTCATGAGATTATCAAAAAGGAT
CTTCACCTAGATCCTTTTAAATTAAAAATGAAGTTTTAAATCAATCTAAAGTATATATGAGTAAACTTGG
TCTGACAGTTACCAATGCTTAATCAGTGAGGCACCTATCTCAGCGATCTGTCTATTTCGTTCATCCATAG
TTGCCTGACTCCCCGTCGTGTAGATAACTACGATACGGGAGGGCTTACCATCTGGCCCCAGTGCTGCAAT
GATACCGCGAGACCCACGCTCACCGGCTCCAGATTTATCAGCAATAAACCAGCCAGCCGGAAGGGCCGAG
CGCAGAAGTGGTCCTGCAACTTTATCCGCCTCCATCCAGTCTATTAATTGTTGCCGGGAAGCTAGAGTAA
GTAGTTCGCCAGTTAATAGTTTGCGCAACGTTGTTGCCATTGCTACAGGCATCGTGGTGTCACGCTCGTC
GTTTGGTATGGCTTCATTCAGCTCCGGTTCCCAACGATCAAGGCGAGTTACATGATCCCCCATGTTGTGC
AAAAAAGCGGTTAGCTCCTTCGGTCCTCCGATCGTTGTCAGAAGTAAGTTGGCCGCAGTGTTATCACTCA
TGGTTATGGCAGCACTGCATAATTCTCTTACTGTCATGCCATCCGTAAGATGCTTTTCTGTGACTGGTGA
GTACTCAACCAAGTCATTCTGAGAATAGTGTATGCGGCGACCGAGTTGCTCTTGCCCGGCGTCAATACGG
GATAATACCGCGCCACATAGCAGAACTTTAAAAGTGCTCATCATTGGAAAACGTTCTTCGGGGCGAAAAC
TCTCAAGGATCTTACCGCTGTTGAGATCCAGTTCGATGTAACCCACTCGTGCACCCAACTGATCTTCAGC
ATCTTTTACTTTCACCAGCGTTTCTGGGTGAGCAAAAACAGGAAGGCAAAATGCCGCAAAAAAGGGAATA
AGGGCGACACGGAAATGTTGAATACTCATACTCTTCCTTTTTCAATATTATTGAAGCATTTATCAGGGTT
ATTGTCTCATGAGCGGATACATATTTGAATGTATTTAGAAAAATAAACAAATAGGGGTTCCGCGCACATT
TCCCCGAAAAGTGCCACCTGACGTCGACGGATCGGGAGATCTCCCGATCCCCTATGGTGCACTCTCAGTA
CAATCTGCTCTGATGCCGCATAGTTAAGCCAGTATCTGCTCCCTGCTTGTGTGTTGGAGGTCGCTGAGTA
GTGCGCGAGCAAAATTTAAGCTACAACAAGGCAAGGCTTGACCGACAATTGCATGAAGAATCTGCTTAGG
GTTAGGCGTTTTGCGCTGCTTCGCGATGTACGGGCCAGATATACGCGTTGACATTGATTATTGACTAGTT
ATTAATAGTAATCAATTACGGGGTCATTAGTTCATAGCCCATATATGGAGTTCCGCGTTACATAACTTAC
GGTAAATGGCCCGCCTGGCTGACCGCCCAACGACCCCCGCCCATTGACGTCAATAATGACGTATGTTCCC
ATAGTAACGCCAATAGGGACTTTCCATTGACGTCAATGGGTGGAGTATTTACGGTAAACTGCCCACTTGG
CAGTACATCAAGTGTATCATATGCCAAGTACGCCCCCTATTGACGTCAATGACGGTAAATGGCCCGCCTG
GCATTATGCCCAGTACATGACCTTATGGGACTTTCCTACTTGGCAGTACATCTACGTATTAGTCATCGCT
ATTACCATGGTGATGCGGTTTTGGCAGTACATCAATGGGCGTGGATAGCGGTTTGACTCACGGGGATTTC
CAAGTCTCCACCCCATTGACGTCAATGGGAGTTTGTTTTGGCACCAAAATCAACGGGACTTTCCAAAATG
TCGTAACAACTCCGCCCCATTGACGCAAATGGGCGGTAGGCGTGTACGGTGGGAGGTCTATATAAGCAGA
GCTCTCTGGCTAACTAGAGAACCCACTGCTTACTGGCTTATCGAAATTAATACGACTCACTATAGGGAGA
CCCAAGCTTGGTACCGAGCTCGGATCGATATCTGCGGCCGCGTCGACGGAATTCAGTGGATCTAGCCAAG
CTCAAGGATGGACTACAAAGACGATGACGATAAAGAAGTGCAGTTAGGGCTGGGAAGGGTCTACCCTCGG
CCGCCGTCCAAGACCTACCGAGGAGCTTTCCAGAATCTGTTCCAGAGCGTGCGCGAAGTGATCCAGAACC
CGGGCCCCAGGCACCCAGAGGCCGCGAGCGCAGCACCTCCCGGCGCCAGTTTGCTGCTGCTGCAGCAGCA
GCAGCAGCAGCAGCAGCAGCAGCAGCAGCAGCAGCAGCAGCAGCAGCAGCAGCAGCAGCAGCAGCAAGAG
ACTAGCCCCAGGCAGCAGCAGCAGCAGCAGGGTGAGGATGGTTCTCCCCAAGCCCATCGTAGAGGCCCCA
CAGGCTACCTGGTCCTGGATGAGGAACAGCAACCTTCACAGCCGCAGTCGGCCCTGGAGTGCCACCCCGA
GAGAGGTTGCGTCCCAGAGCCTGGAGCCGCCGTGGCCGCCAGCAAGGGGCTGCCGCAGCAGCTGCCAGCA
CCTCCGGACGAGGATGACTCAGCTGCCCCATCCACGTTGTCCCTGCTGGGCCCCACTTTCCCCGGCTTAA
GCAGCTGCTCCGCTGACCTTAAAGACATCCTGAGCGAGGCCAGCACCATGCAACTCCTTCAGCAACAGCA
GCAGGAAGCAGTATCCGAAGGCAGCAGCAGCGGGAGAGCGAGGGAGGCCTCGGGGGCTCCCACTTCCTCC
AAGGACAATTACTTAGGGGGCACTTCGACCATTTCTGACAACGCCAAGGAGTTGTGTAAGGCAGTGTCGG
TGTCCATGGGCCTGGGTGTGGAGGCGTTGGAGCATCTGAGTCCAGGGGAACAGCTTCGGGGGGATTGCAT
GTACGCCCCACTTTTGGGAGTTCCACCCGCTGTGCGTCCCACTCCTTGTGCCCCATTGGCCGAATGCAAA
GGTTCTCTGCTAGACGACAGCGCAGGCAAGAGCACTGAAGATACTGCTGAGTATTCCCCTTTCAAGGGAG
GTTACACCAAAGGGCTAGAAGGCGAGAGCCTAGGCTGCTCTGGCAGCGCTGCAGCAGGGAGCTCCGGGAC
ACTTGAACTGCCGTCTACCCTGTCTCTCTACAAGTCCGGAGCACTGGACGAGGCAGCTGCGTACCAGAGT
CGCGACTACTACAACTTTCCACTGGCTCTGGCCGGACCGCCGCCCCCTCCGCCGCCTCCCCATCCCCACG
CTCGCATCAAGCTGGAGAACCCGCTGGACTACGGCAGCGCCTGGGCGGCTGCGGCGGCGCAGTGCCGCTA
TGGGGACCTGGCGAGCCTGCATGGCGCGGGTGCAGCGGGACCCGGTTCTGGGTCACCCTCAGCCGCCGCT
TCCTCATCCTGGCACACTCTCTTCACAGCCGAAGAAGGCCAGTTGTATGGACCGTGTGGTGGTGGTGGGG
G
