>Addgene plasmid #89116 | pIRESneoFLAGhAR | addgene partial sequence | sequence record 176178 | Addgene Partial NGS Result
AGGCGGGAGCTGTAGCCCCCTACGGCTACACTCGGCCCCCTCAGGGGCTGGCGGGCCAGGAAAGCGACTT
CACCGCACCTGATGTGTGGTACCCTGGCGGCATGGTGAGCAGAGTGCCCTATCCCAGTCCCACTTGTGTC
AAAAGCGAAATGGGCCCCTGGATGGATAGCTACTCCGGACCTTACGGGGACATGCGTTTGGAGACTGCCA
GGGACCATGTTTTGCCCATTGACTATTACTTTCCACCCCAGAAGACCTGCCTGATCTGTGGAGATGAAGC
TTCTGGGTGTCACTATGGAGCTCTCACATGTGGAAGCTGCAAGGTCTTCTTCAAAAGAGCCGCTGAAGGG
AAACAGAAGTACCTGTGCGCCAGCAGAAATGATTGCACTATTGATAAATTCCGAAGGAAAAATTGTCCAT
CTTGTCGTCTTCGGAAATGTTATGAAGCAGGGATGACTCTGGGAGCCCGGAAGCTGAAGAAACTTGGTAA
TCTGAAACTACAGGAGGAAGGAGAGGCTTCCAGCACCACCAGCCCCACTGAGGAGACAACCCAGAAGCTG
ACAGTGTCACACATTGAAGGCTATGAATGTCAGCCCATCTTTCTGAATGTCCTGGAAGCCATTGAGCCAG
GTGTAGTGTGTGCTGGACACGACAACAACCAGCCCGACTCCTTTGCAGCCTTGCTCTCTAGCCTCAATGA
ACTGGGAGAGAGACAGCTTGTACACGTGGTCAAGTGGGCCAAGGCCTTGCCTGGCTTCCGCAACTTACAC
GTGGACGACCAGATGGCTGTCATTCAGTACTCCTGGATGGGGCTCATGGTGTTTGCCATGGGCTGGCGAT
CCTTCACCAATGTCAACTCCAGGATGCTCTACTTCGCCCCTGATCTGGTTTTCAATGAGTACCGCATGCA
CAAGTCCCGGATGTACAGCCAGTGTGTCCGAATGAGGCACCTCTCTCAAGAGTTTGGATGGCTCCAAATC
ACCCCCCAGGAATTCCTGTGCATGAAAGCACTGCTACTCTTCAGCATTATTCCAGTGGATGGGCTGAAAA
ATCAAAAATTCTTTGATGAACTTCGAATGAACTACATCAAGGAACTCGATCGTATCATTGCATGCAAAAG
AAAAAATCCCACATCCTGCTCAAGACGCTTCTACCAGCTCACCAAGCTCCTGGACTCCGTGCAGCCTATT
GCGAGAGAGCTGCATCAGTTCACTTTTGACCTGCTAATCAAGTCACACATGGTGAGCGTGGACTTTCCGG
AAATGATGGCAGAGATCATCTCTGTGCAAGTGCCCAAGATCCTTTCTGGGAAAGTCAAGCCCATCTATTT
CCACACCCAGTGAAGCATTGGAAACCCTATTTCCCCACCCCAGCTCATGCCCCCTTTCAGATGTCTTCTG
CCTGTTATAACTCTGCACTACTCCTCTGCAGTGCCTTGGGGAATTTCCTCTATTGATGTACAGTCTGTCA
TGAGCTTGCATGCCTGCAGGTCGACTCTAGAGGATCCACTAGTAACGGCCGCCAGTGTGCTGGAATTAAT
TCGCTGTCTGCGAGGGCCAGCTGTTGGGGTGAGTACTCCCTCTCAAAAGCGGGCATGACTTCTGCGCTAA
GATTGTCAGTTTCCAAAAACGAGGAGGATTTGATATTCACCTGGCCCGCGGTGATGCCTTTGAGGGTGGC
CGCGTCCATCTGGTCAGAAAAGACAATCTTTTTGTTGTCAAGCTTGAGGTGTGGCAGGCTTGAGATCTGG
CCATACACTTGAGTGACAATGACATCCACTTTGCCTTTCTCTCCACAGGTGTCCACTCCCAGGTCCAACT
GCAGGTCGAGCATGCATCTAGGGCGGCCAATTCCGCCCCTCTCCCCCCCCCCCCTCTCCCTCCCC
